Addgene plasmid #89395: SGL40C.EFS.dTomato
Purpose: (Empty Backbone) Advanced lentiviral Vector for sgRNA (hU6 Promoter) delivery with dTomato expression (EFS Promoter)
Depositing lab: Dirk Heckl. Depositing organization: Medizinische Hochschule Hannover. Publication: CRISPR-Cas9-induced t(11;19)/MLL-ENL translocations initiate leukemia in human hematopoietic progenitor cells in vivo. Reimer J, Knoess S, Labuhn M, Charpentier EM, Gohring G, Schlegelberger B, Klusmann JH, Heckl D. Haematologica. 2017 Jun 1. pii: haematol.2017.164046. doi: 10.3324/haematol.2017.164046. PubMed 28572162.
Backbone
  Vector backbone: SIN40C
  Modifications to backbone: modified pLKO5
  Vector type: Lentiviral, CRISPR
Growth in bacteria
  Bacterial resistance: Ampicillin, 100 μg/mL
  Growth temperature: 37°C
  Growth strain: NEB Stable
  Copy number: High Copy
Terms and licenses: Academic/Nonprofit Terms; Industry Terms: Not Available to Industry
How to cite: SGL40C.EFS.dTomato was a gift from Dirk Heckl (Addgene plasmid # 89395 ; http://n2t.net/addgene:89395 ; RRID:Addgene_89395)
