[The description below was written by a language model from this plasmid's Addgene catalogue record and pLannotate feature annotations shown in this document.]
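Description:
SGL40C.EFS.dTomato is an empty lentiviral CRISPR backbone for delivering a single guide RNA together with a red-orange fluorescent marker. It is built on the SIN40C backbone, described in the record as a modified pLKO5. In E. coli it is maintained as a high-copy plasmid through a ColE1/pUC-type origin and selected with ampicillin via the β-lactamase gene. An f1 origin, lac regulatory fragments and T3/T7 promoter sites remain from the cloning backbone.

The viral genome is transcribed in packaging cells from a hybrid 5' end in which an RSV enhancer/promoter, preceded by CMV enhancer and SV40 promoter/enhancer sequences, is fused to a truncated HIV-1 5' LTR. This arrangement is typical of Tat-independent, third-generation designs. It is followed by the Ψ packaging signal with a gag fragment, the Rev response element for nuclear export of the full-length RNA, and the cPPT/CTS, which aids nuclear import of the reverse-transcribed genome. The 3' LTR carries the ΔU3 deletion, making the integrated provirus self-inactivating. An SV40 poly(A) signal and SV40 origin lie downstream.

The payload has two expression units. A human U6 RNA polymerase III promoter sits upstream of a Streptococcus pyogenes tracrRNA-derived scaffold, so that a user-supplied spacer cloned between them yields a complete sgRNA; no targeting sequence is present. The short EF-1α core (EFS) promoter drives dTomato, stabilised by a WPRE, allowing transduced cells to be tracked or sorted by fluorescence. The annotation shows no Cas9, so the nuclease must come from elsewhere. The associated publication used CRISPR-Cas9 to induce chromosomal translocations in human hematopoietic progenitor cells.
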