Features (pLannotate 1.2.2; 30 found; start..end, strand, type, name):
      1..128     +  rep_origin     RSF ori (fragment): Plasmids containing the RSF 1030 origin of replication can be propagated in E. coli cells that contain additional plasmids with compatible origins.
    130..222     +  CDS            lacI (fragment): lac repressor; lacI; The lac repressor binds to the lac operator to inhibit transcription in E. coli. This inhibition can be relieved by adding lactose or isopropyl-β-D-thiogalactopyranoside (IPTG).
    235..256     +  protein_bind   CAP binding site: CAP binding activates transcription in the presence of cAMP. E. coli catabolite activator protein
    271..301     +  promoter       lac promoter: promoter for the E. coli lac operon
    309..325     +  protein_bind   lac operator: The lac repressor binds to the lac operator to inhibit transcription in E. coli. This inhibition can be relieved by adding lactose or isopropyl-β-D-thiogalactopyranoside (IPTG). lac repressor encoded by lacI
    370..388     +  promoter       T3 promoter: promoter for bacteriophage T3 RNA polymerase
    433..812     +  enhancer       CMV enhancer: human cytomegalovirus immediate early enhancer
    869..1060    +  promoter       SV40 promoter (fragment): SV40 enhancer and early promoter
   1079..1305    +  promoter       RSV promoter: Rous sarcoma virus enhancer/promoter
   1306..1486    +  LTR            5' LTR (truncated): truncated 5' long terminal repeat (LTR) from HIV-1
   1533..1658    +  misc_feature   HIV-1 Ψ: packaging signal of human immunodeficiency virus type 1
   1642..2005    +  CDS            HIV-1 gag (fragment): gag protein from human immunodeficiency virus 1; gag
   2151..2384    +  misc_feature   RRE: The Rev response element (RRE) of HIV-1 allows for Rev-dependent mRNA export from the nucleus to the cytoplasm.
   2761..2861    +  CDS            Rev (fragment): human immunodeficiency virus 1 (HIV-1) Rev protein; rev; enhances nuclear export of unspliced and incompletely spliced viral mRNAs
   2911..3028    +  misc_feature   cPPT/CTS: central polypurine tract and central termination sequence of HIV-1
   3079..3319    +  promoter       U6 promoter: RNA polymerase III promoter for human U6 snRNA
   3373..3440    +  misc_RNA       tracrRNA (fragment): trans-activating CRISPR RNA for the Streptococcus pyogenes CRISPR/Cas9 system
   3489..3700    +  promoter       EF-1α core promoter: core promoter for human elongation factor EF-1α
   3726..4427    +  CDS            dTomato: dTomato is a basic (constitutively fluorescent) orange fluorescent protein published in 2004, derived from Discosoma sp.. It is reported to be a somewhat slowly-maturing dimer with low acid sensitivity.
   4446..5034    +  misc_feature   WPRE: woodchuck hepatitis virus posttranscriptional regulatory element
   5085..5104    +  misc_feature   cPPT/CTS (fragment): central polypurine tract and central termination sequence of HIV-1
   5106..5339    +  LTR            3' LTR (ΔU3): self-inactivating 3' long terminal repeat (LTR) from HIV-1
   5417..5538    +  polyA_signal   SV40 poly(A) signal: SV40 polyadenylation signal
   5578..5713    +  rep_origin     SV40 ori: SV40 origin of replication
   5734..5752    -  promoter       T7 promoter: promoter for bacteriophage T7 RNA polymerase
   5760..5915    +  CDS            lacZα (fragment): LacZα fragment of β-galactosidase; lacZ fragment
   5920..6348    +  rep_origin     f1 ori (sequence partly withheld): f1 bacteriophage origin of replication; arrow indicates direction of (+) strand synthesis
   6401..6505    +  promoter       AmpR promoter: bla
   6506..7366    +  CDS            AmpR: β-lactamase; bla; confers resistance to ampicillin, carbenicillin, and related antibiotics
   7537..8125    +  rep_origin     ori: high-copy-number ColE1/pMB1/pBR322/pUC origin of replication
>Addgene plasmid #89395 | SGL40C.EFS.dTomato | addgene full sequence | sequence record 177650 | Addgene NGS Result
TCACATGTTCTTTCCTGCGTTATCCCCTGATTCTGTGGATAACCGTATTACCGCCTTTGAGTGAGCTGAT
ACCGCTCGCCGCAGCCGAACGACCGAGCGCAGCGAGTCAGTGAGCGAGGAAGCGGAAGAGCGCCCAATAC
GCAAACCGCCTCTCCCCGCGCGTTGGCCGATTCATTAATGCAGCTGGCACGACAGGTTTCCCGACTGGAA
AGCGGGCAGTGAGCGCAACGCAATTAATGTGAGTTAGCTCACTCATTAGGCACCCCAGGCTTTACACTTT
ATGCTTCCGGCTCGTATGTTGTGTGGAATTGTGAGCGGATAACAATTTCACACAGGAAACAGCTATGACC
ATGATTACGCCAAGCGCGCAATTAACCCTCACTAAAGGGAACAAAAGCTGGAGCTGCAAGCGGTACCGTC
GACCTGCAGGTTGACATTGATTATTGACTAGTTATTAATAGTAATCAATTACGGGGTCATTAGTTCATAG
CCCATATATGGAGTTCCGCGTTACATAACTTACGGTAAATGGCCCGCCTGGCTGACCGCCCAACGACCCC
CGCCCATTGACGTCAATAATGACGTATGTTCCCATAGTAACGCCAATAGGGACTTTCCATTGACGTCAAT
GGGTGGAGTATTTACGGTAAACTGCCCACTTGGCAGTACATCAAGTGTATCATATGCCAAGTACGCCCCC
TATTGACGTCAATGACGGTAAATGGCCCGCCTGGCATTATGCCCAGTACATGACCTTATGGGACTTTCCT
ACTTGGCAGTACATCTACGTATTAGTCATCGCTATTACCATGGCGCGCCATGCAGGGCCTGAAATAACCT
CTGAAAGAGGAACTTGGTTAGGTACCTTCTGAGGCGGAAAGAACCAGCTGTGGAATGTGTGTCAGTTAGG
GTGTGGAAAGTCCCCAGGCTCCCCAGCAGGCAGAAGTATGCAAAGCATGCATCTCAATTAGTCAGCAACC
AGGTGTGGAAAGTCCCCAGGCTCCCCAGCAGGCAGAAGTATGCAAAGCATGCATCTCAATTAGTCAGCAA
CCATAGTCCCTTAAGAGGCGCGCCTTAATGTAGTCTTATGCAATACTCTTGTAGTCTTGCAACATGGTAA
CGATGAGTTAGCAACATGCCTTACAAGGAGAGAAAAAGCACCGTGCATGCCGATTGGTGGAAGTAAGGTG
GTACGATCGTGCCTTATTAGGAAGGCAACAGACGGGTCTGACATGGATTGGACGAACCACTGAATTGCCG
CATTGCAGAGATATTGTATTTAAGTGCCTAGCTCGATACATAAACGGGTCTCTCTGGTTAGACCAGATCT
GAGCCTGGGAGCTCTCTGGCTAACTAGGGAACCCACTGCTTAAGCCTCAATAAAGCTTGCCTTGAGTGCT
TCAAGTAGTGTGTGCCCGTCTGTTGTGTGACTCTGGTAACTAGAGATCCCTCAGACCCTTTTAGTCAGTG
TGGAAAATCTCTAGCAGTGGCGCCCGAACAGGGACTTGAAAGCGAAAGGGAAACCAGAGGAGCTCTCTCG
ACGCAGGACTCGGCTTGCTGAAGCGCGCACGGCAAGAGGCGAGGGGCGGCGACTGGTGAGTACGCCAAAA
ATTTTGACTAGCGGAGGCTAGAAGGAGAGAGATGGGTGCGAGAGCGTCAGTATTAAGCGGGGGAGAATTA
GATCGCGATGGGAAAAAATTCGGTTAAGGCCAGGGGGAAAGAAAAAATATAAATTAAAACATATAGTATG
GGCAAGCAGGGAGCTAGAACGATTCGCAGTTAATCCTGGCCTGTTAGAAACATCAGAAGGCTGTAGACAA
ATACTGGGACAGCTACAACCATCCCTTCAGACAGGATCAGAAGAACTTAGATCATTATATAATACAGTAG
CAACCCTCTATTGTGTGCATCAAAGGATAGAGATAAAAGACACCAAGGAAGCTTTAGACAAGATAGAGGA
AGAGCAAAACAAAAGTAAGACCACCGCACAGCAAGCGGCCGCTGATCTTCAGACCTGGAGGAGGAGATAT
GAGGGACAATTGGAGAAGTGAATTATATAAATATAAAGTAGTAAAAATTGAACCATTAGGAGTAGCACCC
ACCAAGGCAAAGAGAAGAGTGGTGCAGAGAGAAAAAAGAGCAGTGGGAATAGGAGCTTTGTTCCTTGGGT
TCTTGGGAGCAGCAGGAAGCACTATGGGCGCAGCGTCAATGACGCTGACGGTACAGGCCAGACAATTATT
GTCTGGTATAGTGCAGCAGCAGAACAATTTGCTGAGGGCTATTGAGGCGCAACAGCATCTGTTGCAACTC
ACAGTCTGGGGCATCAAGCAGCTCCAGGCAAGAATCCTGGCTGTGGAAAGATACCTAAAGGATCAACAGC
TCCTGGGGATTTGGGGTTGCTCTGGAAAACTCATTTGCACCACTGCTGTGCCTTGGAATGCTAGTTGGAG
TAATAAATCTCTGGAACAGATTTGGAATCACACGACCTGGATGGAGTGGGACAGAGAAATTAACAATTAC
ACAAGCTTAATACACTCCTTAATTGAAGAATCGCAAAACCAGCAAGAAAAGAATGAACAAGAATTATTGG
AATTAGATAAATGGGCAAGTTTGTGGAATTGGTTTAACATAACAAATTGGCTGTGGTATATAAAATTATT
CATAATGATAGTAGGAGGCTTGGTAGGTTTAAGAATAGTTTTTGCTGTACTTTCTATAGTGAATAGAGTT
AGGCAGGGATATTCACCATTATCGTTTCAGACCCACCTCCCAACCCCGAGGGGACCCGACAGGCCCGAAG
GAATAGAAGAAGAAGGTGGAGAGAGAGACAGAGACAGATCCATTCGATTAGTGAACGGATCGGCACTGCG
TGCGCCAATTCTGCAGACAAATGGCAGTATTCATCCACAATTTTAAAAGAAAAGGGGGGATTGGGGGGTA
CAGTGCAGGGGAAAGAATAGTAGACATAATAGCAACAGACATACAAACTAAAGAATTACAAAAACAAATT
ACAAAAATTCAAAATTTTCGGGTTTATTACAGGGACAGCAGAGATCCAGTTTGGTTAATTAAGGTACCGA
GGGCCTATTTCCCATGATTCCTTCATATTTGCATATACGATACAAGGCTGTTAGAGAGATAATTAGAATT
AATTTGACTGTAAACACAAAGATATTAGTACAAAATACGTGACGTAGAAAGTAATAATTTCTTGGGTAGT
TTGCAGTTTTAAAATTATGTTTTAAAATGGACTATCATATGCTTACCGTAACTTGAAAGTATTTCGATTT
CTTGGCTTTATATATCTTGTGGAAAGGACGAAACACCGGAGACGTATGTCGACAACTCGTCTCTGTTTAA
GAGCTATGCTGGAAACAGCATAGCAAGTTTAAATAAGGCTAGTCCGTTATCAACTTGAAAAAGTGGCACC
GAGTCGGTGCTTTTTTGAATTCTCCTCTAGAACTCGAGTGGCTCCGGTGCCCGTCAGTGGGCAGAGCGCA
CATCGCCCACAGTCCCCGAGAAGTTGGGGGGAGGGGTCGGCAATTGAACCGGTGCCTAGAGAAGGTGGCG
CGGGGTAAACTGGGAAAGTGATGTCGTGTACTGGCTCCGCCTTTTTCCCGAGGGTGGGGGAGAACCGTAT
ATAAGTGCAGTAGTCGCCGTGAACGTTCTTTTTCGCAACGGGTTTGCCGCCAGAACACAGGTGTCGTGAC
GCGGGATCCGCCACCATGGTGAGCAAGGGCGAGGAGGTCATCAAAGAGTTCATGCGCTTCAAGGTGCGCA
TGGAGGGCTCCATGAACGGCCACGAGTTCGAGATCGAGGGCGAGGGCGAGGGCCGCCCCTACGAGGGCAC
CCAGACCGCCAAGCTGAAGGTGACCAAGGGCGGCCCCCTGCCCTTCGCCTGGGACATCCTGTCCCCCCAG
TTCATGTACGGCTCCAAGGCGTACGTGAAGCACCCCGCCGACATCCCCGATTACAAGAAGCTGTCCTTCC
CCGAGGGCTTCAAGTGGGAGCGCGTGATGAACTTCGAGGACGGCGGTCTGGTGACCGTGACCCAGGACTC
CTCCCTGCAGGACGGCACGCTGATCTACAAGGTGAAGATGCGCGGCACCAACTTCCCCCCCGACGGCCCC
GTAATGCAGAAGAAGACCATGGGCTGGGAGGCCTCCACCGAGCGCCTGTACCCCCGCGACGGCGTGCTGA
AGGGCGAGATCCACCAGGCCCTGAAGCTGAAGGACGGCGGCCACTACCTGGTGGAGTTCAAGACCATCTA
CATGGCCAAGAAGCCCGTGCAACTGCCCGGCTACTACTACGTGGACACCAAGCTGGACATCACCTCCCAC
AACGAGGACTACACCATCGTGGAACAGTACGAGCGCTCCGAGGGCCGCCACCACCTGTTCCTGTACGGCA
TGGACGAGCTGTACAAGTAAACGCGTTAAGTCGACAATCAACCTCTGGATTACAAAATTTGTGAAAGATT
GACTGGTATTCTTAACTATGTTGCTCCTTTTACGCTATGTGGATACGCTGCTTTAATGCCTTTGTATCAT
GCTATTGCTTCCCGTATGGCTTTCATTTTCTCCTCCTTGTATAAATCCTGGTTGCTGTCTCTTTATGAGG
AGTTGTGGCCCGTTGTCAGGCAACGTGGCGTGGTGTGCACTGTGTTTGCTGACGCAACCCCCACTGGTTG
GGGCATTGCCACCACCTGTCAGCTCCTTTCCGGGACTTTCGCTTTCCCCCTCCCTATTGCCACGGCGGAA
CTCATCGCCGCCTGCCTTGCCCGCTGCTGGACAGGGGCTCGGCTGTTGGGCACTGACAATTCCGTGGTGT
TGTCGGGGAAATCATCGTCCTTTCCTTGGCTGCTCGCCTGTGTTGCCACCTGGATTCTGCGCGGGACGTC
CTTCTGCTACGTCCCTTCGGCCCTCAATCCAGCGGACCTTCCTTCCCGCGGCCTGCTGCCGGCTCTGCGG
CCTCTTCCGCGTCTTCGCCTTCGCCCTCAGACGAGTCGGATCTCCCTTTGGGCCGCCTCCCCGCGTCGAC
TTTAAGACCAATGACTTACAAGGCAGCTGTAGATCTTAGCCACTTTTTAAAAGAAAAGGGGGGACTGGAA
GGGCTAATTCACTCCCAACGAAGACAAGATCTGCTTTTTGCTTGTACTGGGTCTCTCTGGTTAGACCAGA
TCTGAGCCTGGGAGCTCTCTGGCTAACTAGGGAACCCACTGCTTAAGCCTCAATAAAGCTTGCCTTGAGT
GCTTCAAGTAGTGTGTGCCCGTCTGTTGTGTGACTCTGGTAACTAGAGATCCCTCAGACCCTTTTAGTCA
GTGTGGAAAATCTCTAGCAGTACGTATAGTAGTTCATGTCATCTTATTATTCAGTATTTATAACTTGCAA
AGAAATGAATATCAGAGAGTGAGAGGAACTTGTTTATTGCAGCTTATAATGGTTACAAATAAAGCAATAG
CATCACAAATTTCACAAATAAAGCATTTTTTTCACTGCATTCTAGTTGTGGTTTGTCCAAACTCATCAAT
GTATCTTATCATGTCTGGCTCTAGCTATCCCGCCCCTAACTCCGCCCATCCCGCCCCTAACTCCGCCCAG
TTCCGCCCATTCTCCGCCCCATGGCTGACTAATTTTTTTTATTTATGCAGAGGCCGAGGCCGCCTCGGCC
TCTGAGCTATTCCAGAAGTAGTGAGGAGGCTTTTTTGGAGGCCTAGGGACGTACCCAATTCGCCCTATAG
TGAGTCGTATTACGCGCGCTCACTGGCCGTCGTTTTACAACGTCGTGACTGGGAAAACCCTGGCGTTACC
CAACTTAATCGCCTTGCAGCACATCCCCCTTTCGCCAGCTGGCGTAATAGCGAAGAGGCCCGCACCGATC
GCCCTTCCCAACAGTTGCGCAGCCTGAATGGCGAATGGG
[124 nt withheld, positions 5920-6043]
C
[91 nt withheld, positions 6045-6135]
A
[49 nt withheld, positions 6137-6185]
CCTTTGACGTTGGAGTCCACGTTCTTT
[37 nt withheld, positions 6213-6249]
ACCCTATCTCGGTCTATTCTTTTGATTTATAAGGGATTTTGCCGATTTCGGCCTATTGGTTAAAAAATGA
GCTGATTTAACAAAAATTTAACGCGAATTTTAACAAAATATTAACGCTTACAATTTAGGTGGCACTTTTC
GGGGAAATGTGCGCGGAACCCCTATTTGTTTATTTTTCTAAATACATTCAAATATGTATCCGCTCATGAG
ACAATAACCCTGATAAATGCTTCAATAATATTGAAAAAGGAAGAGTATGAGTATTCAACATTTCCGTGTC
GCCCTTATTCCCTTTTTTGCGGCATTTTGCCTTCCTGTTTTTGCTCACCCAGAAACGCTGGTGAAAGTAA
AAGATGCTGAAGATCAGTTGGGTGCACGAGTGGGTTACATCGAACTGGATCTCAACAGCGGTAAGATCCT
TGAGAGTTTTCGCCCCGAAGAACGTTTTCCAATGATGAGCACTTTTAAAGTTCTGCTATGTGGCGCGGTA
TTATCCCGTATTGACGCCGGGCAAGAGCAACTCGGTCGCCGCATACACTATTCTCAGAATGACTTGGTTG
AGTACTCACCAGTCACAGAAAAGCATCTTACGGATGGCATGACAGTAAGAGAATTATGCAGTGCTGCCAT
AACCATGAGTGATAACACTGCGGCCAACTTACTTCTGACAACGATCGGAGGACCGAAGGAGCTAACCGCT
TTTTTGCACAACATGGGGGATCATGTAACTCGCCTTGATCGTTGGGAACCGGAGCTGAATGAAGCCATAC
CAAACGACGAGCGTGACACCACGATGCCTGTAGCAATGGCAACAACGTTGCGCAAACTATTAACTGGCGA
ACTACTTACTCTAGCTTCCCGGCAACAATTAATAGACTGGATGGAGGCGGATAAAGTTGCAGGACCACTT
CTGCGCTCGGCCCTTCCGGCTGGCTGGTTTATTGCTGATAAATCTGGAGCCGGTGAGCGTGGGTCTCGCG
GTATCATTGCAGCACTGGGGCCAGATGGTAAGCCCTCCCGTATCGTAGTTATCTACACGACGGGGAGTCA
GGCAACTATGGATGAACGAAATAGACAGATCGCTGAGATAGGTGCCTCACTGATTAAGCATTGGTAACTG
TCAGACCAAGTTTACTCATATATACTTTAGATTGATTTAAAACTTCATTTTTAATTTAAAAGGATCTAGG
TGAAGATCCTTTTTGATAATCTCATGACCAAAATCCCTTAACGTGAGTTTTCGTTCCACTGAGCGTCAGA
CCCCGTAGAAAAGATCAAAGGATCTTCTTGAGATCCTTTTTTTCTGCGCGTAATCTGCTGCTTGCAAACA
AAAAAACCACCGCTACCAGCGGTGGTTTGTTTGCCGGATCAAGAGCTACCAACTCTTTTTCCGAAGGTAA
CTGGCTTCAGCAGAGCGCAGATACCAAATACTGTTCTTCTAGTGTAGCCGTAGTTAGGCCACCACTTCAA
GAACTCTGTAGCACCGCCTACATACCTCGCTCTGCTAATCCTGTTACCAGTGGCTGCTGCCAGTGGCGAT
AAGTCGTGTCTTACCGGGTTGGACTCAAGACGATAGTTACCGGATAAGGCGCAGCGGTCGGGCTGAACGG
GGGGTTCGTGCACACAGCCCAGCTTGGAGCGAACGACCTACACCGAACTGAGATACCTACAGCGTGAGCT
ATGAGAAAGCGCCACGCTTCCCGAAGGGAGAAAGGCGGACAGGTATCCGGTAAGCGGCAGGGTCGGAACA
GGAGAGCGCACGAGGGAGCTTCCAGGGGGAAACGCCTGGTATCTTTATAGTCCTGTCGGGTTTCGCCACC
TCTGACTTGAGCGTCGATTTTTGTGATGCTCGTCAGGGGGGCGGAGCCTATGGAAAAACGCCAGCAACGC
GGCCTTTTTACGGTTCCTGGCCTTTTGCTGGCCTTTTGC
